>Addgene plasmid #221245 | pMSCV-FKBP-TRIF(pLxIS) S209A | addgene full sequence | sequence record 438500 | Addgene NGS Result
AGATCTGCCACCATGGACTACAAGGATCACGACGGTGATTACAAGGACCACGACATCGACTACAAGGACG
ACGACGACAAGGGCGTTCAAGTAGAAACAATATCTCCAGGAGACGGGCGTACATTTCCTAAGCGTGGCCA
AACTTGCGTAGTCCATTATACCGGCATGCTGGAGGACGGTAAGAAGGTCGATAGCTCTAGAGACCGTAAC
AAACCTTTCAAATTTATGCTGGGGAAACAGGAGGTTATCCGTGGTTGGGAGGAAGGCGTGGCCCAAATGT
CCGTTGGGCAGCGTGCTAAGTTAACCATCTCGCCAGATTACGCATATGGGGCTACAGGCCATCCTGGGAT
CATTCCCCCGCATGCGACACTTGTGTTTGATGTAGAGCTGTTGAAGTTGGAGACGCGGGGAGTTCAAGTC
GAAACGATTTCACCAGGTGATGGACGCACCTTTCCTAAACGGGGACAAACGTGCGTCGTGCATTACACCG
GTATGCTGGAAGACGGCAAGAAAGTCGATTCAAGCCGCGATAGAAATAAACCCTTCAAATTCATGCTTGG
AAAACAGGAAGTAATACGCGGATGGGAAGAGGGTGTGGCGCAAATGTCTGTCGGGCAAAGAGCTAAACTG
ACAATAAGTCCTGATTACGCGTACGGTGCGACTGGGCACCCTGGTATCATTCCGCCGCACGCGACACTTG
TCTTCGACGTCGAGTTACTTAAGCTTGAGACGCGGGGGGTGCAGGTAGAGACTATTTCGCCCGGTGACGG
AAGAACTTTCCCAAAGCGGGGACAGACCTGTGTTGTCCACTACACTGGGATGTTGGAGGATGGTAAGAAA
GTTGACTCAAGTCGTGATCGCAACAAACCCTTTAAGTTTATGCTTGGGAAGCAGGAAGTCATCAGAGGTT
GGGAAGAAGGCGTAGCTCAGATGTCAGTGGGACAACGGGCCAAATTAACCATCAGTCCAGACTACGCCTA
CGGAGCCACCGGTCACCCAGGGATCATACCACCTCACGCAACCTTAGTGTTCGATGTGGAACTTTTAAAG
TTAGAGACGCGCGGTGTACAAGTGGAAACAATCAGTCCAGGGGATGGGAGAACATTCCCCAAAAGAGGCC
AGACGTGTGTCGTGCACTATACGGGGATGTTAGAAGATGGGAAAAAGGTCGATTCGTCACGCGACCGCAA
CAAACCGTTTAAATTCATGTTGGGAAAGCAGGAGGTGATTCGCGGCTGGGAGGAAGGTGTGGCACAGATG
AGCGTGGGCCAGAGAGCAAAACTGACTATCTCTCCTGATTATGCCTACGGCGCGACGGGCCACCCTGGCA
TAATTCCACCCCACGCTACCCTGGTATTCGATGTCGAGCTTCTGAAGCTTGAGGGTGCTGGGGCTGGGGC
TATGGACAATCCTGGACCTTCTTTGCGGGGGGCATTTGGCATTTTGGGAGCACTCGAACGCGATAGACTG
ACACATTTGAAGCATAAGTTGGGCAGTCTCTGCAGTGGCTCACAGGAAAGCAAGTTGCTGCACGCAATGG
TTCTCTTGGCATTGGGGCAAGATACTGAGGCTAGGGTCAGTCTTGAATCCCTTAAAATGAACACTGTAGC
TCAGTTGGTTGCACACCAGTGGGCAGATATGGAGACTACCGAAGGTCCCGAAGAACCTCCCGATCTCTCA
TGGACCGTTGCCAGGCTTTATCATTTGCTCGCAGAGGAGAACCTCTGTCCCGCCAGTACTCGGGATATGG
CTTATCAGGTGGCCCTCCGCGATTTTGCAAGTCAAGGAGATCATCAACTTGGGCAACTCCAAAACGAGGC
TTGGGATAGATGTAGCTCAGATATCAAGGGAGACCCCTCCGGGTTTCAGCCACTTCACTCTCACCAGGGT
TCACTTCAACCACCTAGTGCCTCCCCTGCAGTCACTCGGAGCCAGCCCAGACCCATTGACACCCCCGACT
GGTCCTGGGGACATACTCTCCATTCCACCAATTCCACTGCTAGCCTCGCTTCCCACCTTGAAATAGCCCA
GTCCCCCACACTTGCCTTTCTGAGTTCTCATCACGGATGATAAGCGGCCGCGTTTAAACGTCGACGGTAT
CGATAAGCTTGATATCGAATTCCGCCCCCCCCCCTAACGTTACTGGCCGAAGCCGCTTGGAATAAGGCCG
GTGTGCGTTTGTCTATATGTTATTTTCCACCATATTGCCGTCTTTTGGCAATGTGAGGGCCCGGAAACCT
GGCCCTGTCTTCTTGACGAGCATTCCTAGGGGTCTTTCCCCTCTCGCCAAAGGAATGCAAGGTCTGTTGA
ATGTCGTGAAGGAAGCAGTTCCTCTGGAAGCTTCTTGAAGACAAACAACGTCTGTAGCGACCCTTTGCAG
GCAGCGGAACCCCCCACCTGGCGACAGGTGCCTCTGCGGCCAAAAGCCACGTGTATAAGATACACCTGCA
AAGGCGGCACAACCCCAGTGCCACGTTGTGAGTTGGATAGTTGTGGAAAGAGTCAAATGGCTCTCCTCAA
GCGTATTCAACAAGGGGCTGAAGGATGCCCAGAAGGTACCCCATTGTATGGGATCTGATCTGGGGCCTCG
GTGCACATGCTTTACATGTGTTTAGTCGAGGTTAAAAAAACGTCTAGGCCCCCCGAACCACGGGGACGTG
GTTTTCCTTTGAAAAACACGATGATAATATGGCCACAACCATGGTGAGCAAGGGCGAGGAGCTGTTCACC
GGGGTGGTGCCCATCCTGGTCGAGCTGGACGGCGACGTAAACGGCCACAAGTTCAGCGTGTCTGGCGAGG
GCGAGGGCGATGCCACCTACGGCAAGCTGACCCTGAAGTTCATCTGCACCACCGGCAAGCTGCCCGTGCC
CTGGCCCACCCTCGTGACCACCCTGACCTACGGCGTGCAGTGCTTCAGCCGCTACCCCGACCACATGAAG
CAGCACGACTTCTTCAAGTCCGCCATGCCCGAAGGCTACGTCCAGGAGCGCACCATCTTCTTCAAGGACG
ACGGCAACTACAAGACCCGCGCCGAGGTGAAGTTCGAGGGCGACACCCTGGTGAACCGCATCGAGCTGAA
GGGCATCGACTTCAAGGAGGACGGCAACATCCTGGGGCACAAGCTGGAGTACAACTACAACAGCCACAAC
GTCTATATCATGGCCGACAAGCAGAAGAACGGCATCAAGGCGAACTTCAAGATCCGCCACAACATCGAGG
ACGGCAGCGTGCAGCTCGCCGACCACTACCAGCAGAACACCCCCATCGGCGACGGCCCCGTGCTGCTGCC
CGACAACCACTACCTGAGCACCCAGTCCGCCCTGAGCAAAGACCCCAACGAGAAGCGCGATCACATGGTC
CTGCTGGAGTTCGTGACCGCCGCCGGGATCACTCTCGGCATGGACGAGCTGTACAAGTAATGAATTAATT
AAGAATTCGATAAAATAAAAGATTTTATTTAGTCTCCAGAAAAAGGGGGGAATGAAAGACCCCACCTGTA
GGTTTGGCAAGCTAGCTTAAGTAACGCCATTTTGCAAGGCATGGAAAATACATAACTGAGAATAGAGAAG
TTCAGATCAAGGTTAGGAACAGAGAGACAGCAGAATATGGGCCAAACAGGATATCTGTGGTAAGCAGTTC
CTGCCCCGGCTCAGGGCCAAGAACAGATGGTCCCCAGATGCGGTCCCGCCCTCAGCAGTTTCTAGAGAAC
CATCAGATGTTTCCAGGGTGCCCCAAGGACCTGAAATGACCCTGTGCCTTATTTGAACTAACCAATCAGT
TCGCTTCTCGCTTCTGTTCGCGCGCTTCTGCTCCCCGAGCTCAATAAAAGAGCCCACAACCCCTCACTCG
GCGCGCCAGTCCTCCGATAGACTGCGTCGCCCGGGTACCCGTGTATCCAATAAACCCTCTTGCAGTTGCA
TCCGACTTGTGGTCTCGCTGTTCCTTGGGAGGGTCTCCTCTGAGTGATTGACTACCCGTCAGCGGGGGTC
TTTCATGGGTAACAGTTTCTTGAAGTTGGAGAACAACATTCTGAGGGTAGGAGTCGAATATTAAGTAATC
CTGACTCAATTAGCCACTGTTTTGAATCCACATACTCCAATACTCCTGAAATAGTTCATTATGGACAGCG
CAGAAAGAGCTGGGGAGAATTGTGAAATTGTTATCCGCTCACAATTCCACACAACATACGAGCCGGAAGC
ATAAAGTGTAAAGCCTGGGGTGCCTAATGAGTGAGCTAACTCACATTAATTGCGTTGCGCTCACTGCCCG
CTTTCCAGTCGGGAAACCTGTCGTGCCAGCTGCATTAATGAATCGGCCAACGCGCGGGGAGAGGCGGTTT
GCGTATTGGGCGCTCTTCCGCTTCCTCGCTCACTGACTCGCTGCGCTCGGTCGTTCGGCTGCGGCGAGCG
GTATCAGCTCACTCAAAGGCGGTAATACGGTTATCCACAGAATCAGGGGATAACGCAGGAAAGAACATGT
GAGCAAAAGGCCAGCAAAAGGCCAGGAACCGTAAAAAGGCCGCGTTGCTGGCGTTTTTCCATAGGCTCCG
CCCCCCTGACGAGCATCACAAAAATCGACGCTCAAGTCAGAGGTGGCGAAACCCGACAGGACTATAAAGA
TACCAGGCGTTTCCCCCTGGAAGCTCCCTCGTGCGCTCTCCTGTTCCGACCCTGCCGCTTACCGGATACC
TGTCCGCCTTTCTCCCTTCGGGAAGCGTGGCGCTTTCTCATAGCTCACGCTGTAGGTATCTCAGTTCGGT
GTAGGTCGTTCGCTCCAAGCTGGGCTGTGTGCACGAACCCCCCGTTCAGCCCGACCGCTGCGCCTTATCC
GGTAACTATCGTCTTGAGTCCAACCCGGTAAGACACGACTTATCGCCACTGGCAGCAGCCACTGGTAACA
GGATTAGCAGAGCGAGGTATGTAGGCGGTGCTACAGAGTTCTTGAAGTGGTGGCCTAACTACGGCTACAC
TAGAAGAACAGTATTTGGTATCTGCGCTCTGCTGAAGCCAGTTACCTTCGGAAAAAGAGTTGGTAGCTCT
TGATCCGGCAAACAAACCACCGCTGGTAGCGGTGGTTTTTTTGTTTGCAAGCAGCAGATTACGCGCAGAA
AAAAAGGATCTCAAGAAGATCCTTTGATCTTTTCTACGGGGTCTGACGCTCAGTGGAACGAAAACTCACG
TTAAGGGATTTTGGTCATGAGATTATCAAAAAGGATCTTCACCTAGATCCTTTTAAATTAAAAATGAAGT
TTTAAATCAATCTAAAGTATATATGAGTAAACTTGGTCTGACAGTTACCAATGCTTAATCAGTGAGGCAC
CTATCTCAGCGATCTGTCTATTTCGTTCATCCATAGTTGCCTGACTCCCCGTCGTGTAGATAACTACGAT
ACGGGAGGGCTTACCATCTGGCCCCAGTGCTGCAATGATACCGCGAGACCCACGCTCACCGGCTCCAGAT
TTATCAGCAATAAACCAGCCAGCCGGAAGGGCCGAGCGCAGAAGTGGTCCTGCAACTTTATCCGCCTCCA
TCCAGTCTATTAATTGTTGCCGGGAAGCTAGAGTAAGTAGTTCGCCAGTTAATAGTTTGCGCAACGTTGT
TGCCATTGCTACAGGCATCGTGGTGTCACGCTCGTCGTTTGGTATGGCTTCATTCAGCTCCGGTTCCCAA
CGATCAAGGCGAGTTACATGATCCCCCATGTTGTGCAAAAAAGCGGTTAGCTCCTTCGGTCCTCCGATCG
TTGTCAGAAGTAAGTTGGCCGCAGTGTTATCACTCATGGTTATGGCAGCACTGCATAATTCTCTTACTGT
CATGCCATCCGTAAGATGCTTTTCTGTGACTGGTGAGTACTCAACCAAGTCATTCTGAGAATAGTGTATG
CGGCGACCGAGTTGCTCTTGCCCGGCGTCAATACGGGATAATACCGCGCCACATAGCAGAACTTTAAAAG
TGCTCATCATTGGAAAACGTTCTTCGGGGCGAAAACTCTCAAGGATCTTACCGCTGTTGAGATCCAGTTC
GATGTAACCCACTCGTGCACCCAACTGATCTTCAGCATCTTTTACTTTCACCAGCGTTTCTGGGTGAGCA
AAAACAGGAAGGCAAAATGCCGCAAAAAAGGGAATAAGGGCGACACGGAAATGTTGAATACTCATACTCT
TCCTTTTTCAATATTATTGAAGCATTTATCAGGGTTATTGTCTCATGAGCGGATACATATTTGAATGTAT
TTAGAAAAATAAACAAATAGGGGTTCCGCGCACATTTCCCCGAAAAGTGCCACCTGACGTCTAAGAAACC
ATTATTATCATGACATTAACCTATAAAAATAGGCGTATCACGAGGCCCTTTCGTCTCGCGCGTTTCGGTG
ATGACGGTGAAAACCTCTGACACATGCAGCTCCCGGAGACGGTCACAGCTTGTCTGTAAGCGGATGCCGG
GAGCAGACAAGCCCGTCAGGGCGCGTCAGCGGGTGTTGGCGGGTGTCGGGGCTGGCTTAACTATGCGGCA
TCAGAGCAGATTGTACTGAGAGTGCACCATATGCGGTGTGAAATACCGCACAGATGCGTAAGGAGAAAAT
ACCGCATCAGGCGCCATTCGCCATTCAGGCTGCGCAACTGTTGGGAAGGGCGATCGGTGCGGGCCTCTTC
GCTATTACGCCAGCTGGCGAAAGGGGGATGTGCTGCAAGGCGATTAAGTTGGGTAACGCCAGGGTTTTCC
CAGTCACGACGTTGTAAAACGACGGCGCAAGGAATGGTGCATGCAAGGAGATGGCGCCCAACAGTCCCCC
GGCCACGGGGCCTGCCACCATACCCACGCCGAAACAAGCGCTCATGAGCCCGAAGTGGCGAGCCCGATCT
TCCCCATCGGTGATGTCGGCGATATAGGCGCCAGCAACCGCACCTGTGGCGCCGGTGATGCCGGCCACGA
TGCGTCCGGCGTAGAGGCGATTAGTCCAATTTGTTAAAGACAGGATATCAGTGGTCCAGGCTCTAGTTTT
GACTCAACAATATCACCAGCTGAAGCCTATAGAGTACGAGCCATAGATAAAATAAAAGATTTTATTTAGT
CTCCAGAAAAAGGGGGGAATGAAAGACCCCACCTGTAGGTTTGGCAAGCTAGCTTAAGTAACGCCATTTT
GCAAGGCATGGAAAATACATAACTGAGAATAGAGAAGTTCAGATCAAGGTTAGGAACAGAGAGACAGCAG
AATATGGGCCAAACAGGATATCTGTGGTAAGCAGTTCCTGCCCCGGCTCAGGGCCAAGAACAGATGGTCC
CCAGATGCGGTCCCGCCCTCAGCAGTTTCTAGAGAACCATCAGATGTTTCCAGGGTGCCCCAAGGACCTG
AAATGACCCTGTGCCTTATTTGAACTAACCAATCAGTTCGCTTCTCGCTTCTGTTCGCGCGCTTCTGCTC
CCCGAGCTCAATAAAAGAGCCCACAACCCCTCACTCGGCGCGCCAGTCCTCCGATAGACTGCGTCGCCCG
GGTACCCGTATTCCCAATAAAGCCTCTTGCTGTTTGCATCCGAATCGTGGACTCGCTGATCCTTGGGAGG
GTCTCCTCAGATTGATTGACTGCCCACCTCGGGGGTCTTTCATTTGGAGGTTCCACCGAGATTTGGAGAC
CCCTGCCCAGGGACCACCGACCCCCCCGCCGGGAGGTAAGCTGGCCAGCGGTCGTTTCGTGTCTGTCTCT
GTCTTTGTGCGTGTTTGTGCCGGCATCTAATGTTTGCGCCTGCGTCTGTACTAGTTAGCTAACTAGCTCT
GTATCTGGCGGACCCGTGGTGGAACTGACGAGTTCTGAACACCCGGCCGCAACCCTGGGAGACGTCCCAG
GGACTTTGGGGGCCGTTTTTGTGGCCCGACCTGAGGAAGGGAGTCGATGTGGAATCCGACCCCGTCAGGA
TATGTGGTTCTGGTAGGAGACGAGAACCTAAAACAGTTCCCGCCTCCGTCTGAATTTTTGCTTTCGGTTT
GGAACCGAAGCCGCGCGTCTTGTCTGCTGCAGCGCTGCAGCATCGTTCTGTGTTGTCTCTGTCTGACTGT
GTTTCTGTATTTGTCTGAAAATTAGGGCCAGACTGTTACCACTCCCTTAAGTTTGACCTTAGGTCACTGG
AAAGATGTCGAGCGGATCGCTCACAACCAGTCGGTAGATGTCAAGAAGAGACGTTGGGTTACCTTCTGCT
CTGCAGAATGGCCAACCTTTAACGTCGGATGGCCGCGAGACGGCACCTTTAACCGAGACCTCATCACCCA
GGTTAAGATCAAGGTCTTTTCACCTGGCCCGCATGGACACCCAGACCAGGTCCCCTACATCGTGACCTGG
GAAGCCTTGGCTTTTGACCCCCCTCCCTGGGTCAAGCCCTTTGTACACCCTAAGCCTCCGCCTCCTCTTC
CTCCATCCGCCCCGTCTCTCCCCCTTGAACCTCCTCGTTCGACCCCGCCTCGATCCTCCCTTTATCCAGC
CCTCACTCCTTCTCTAGGCGCCGGAATT
Features (pLannotate 1.2.2; 23 found; start..end, strand, type, name):
     61..81      +  CDS            FLAG (fragment): FLAG® epitope tag, followed by an enterokinase cleavage site
    784..1068    +  CDS            FPR2 (fragment): FKBP2_CRYNB - Protein inferred from homology: Swiss-Prot protein existence level 3. PPIases accelerate the folding of proteins. It catalyzes the cis-trans isomerization of proline imidic peptide bonds in oligopeptides (By similarity). From Cryptococcus neoformans var. neoformans serotype D (strain B-3501A) (Filobasidiella neoformans).
   1063..1383    +  CDS            FKBP1A: FKB1A_HUMAN - Also known as FKBP1, FKBP12. Experimental evidence at protein level: Swiss-Prot protein existence level 1. Keeps in an inactive conformation TGFBR1, the TGF-beta type I serine/threonine kinase receptor, preventing TGF-beta receptor activation in absence of ligand. Recruits SMAD7 to ACVR1B which prevents the association of SMAD2 and SMAD3 with the activin receptor complex, thereby blocking the activin signal. May modulate the RYR1 calcium channel activity. PPIases accelerate the folding of proteins. It catalyzes the cis-trans isomerization of proline imidic peptide bonds in oligop
   1402..2067    +  CDS            Ticam1 (fragment): TCAM1_MOUSE - Also known as Trif. Experimental evidence at protein level: Swiss-Prot protein existence level 1. Involved in innate immunity against invading pathogens. Adapter used by TLR3, TLR4 (through TICAM2) and TLR5 to mediate NF- kappa-B and interferon-regulatory factor (IRF) activation, and to induce apoptosis (PubMed:12855817, PubMed:16002681, PubMed:21703541). Ligand binding to these receptors results in TRIF recruitment through its TIR domain (PubMed:12855817, PubMed:16002681, PubMed:21703541). Distinct protein-interaction motifs allow recruitment of the effector proteins TBK1, TRAF6
   2090..2123    -  misc_feature   MCS (fragment): pBluescript multiple cloning site
   2225..2687    +  misc_feature   IRES: internal ribosome entry site (IRES) of the encephalomyocarditis virus (EMCV)
   2701..3420    +  CDS            EGFP: the original enhanced GFP (Yang et al., 1996) mammalian codon-optimized
   3482..3996    +  LTR            3' LTR: 3' long terminal repeat from murine embryonic stem cell virus
   4158..4174    -  protein_bind   lac operator: The lac repressor binds to the lac operator to inhibit transcription in E. coli. This inhibition can be relieved by adding lactose or isopropyl-β-D-thiogalactopyranoside (IPTG). lac repressor encoded by lacI
   4182..4212    -  promoter       lac promoter: promoter for the E. coli lac operon
   4227..4248    -  protein_bind   CAP binding site: CAP binding activates transcription in the presence of cAMP. E. coli catabolite activator protein
   4261..4353    -  CDS            lacI (fragment): lac repressor; lacI; The lac repressor binds to the lac operator to inhibit transcription in E. coli. This inhibition can be relieved by adding lactose or isopropyl-β-D-thiogalactopyranoside (IPTG).
   4536..5124    -  rep_origin     ori: high-copy-number ColE1/pMB1/pBR322/pUC origin of replication
   5295..6155    -  CDS            AmpR: β-lactamase; bla; confers resistance to ampicillin, carbenicillin, and related antibiotics
   6156..6260    -  promoter       AmpR promoter: bla
   6355..6390    +  CDS            rop (fragment): Rop protein, which maintains plasmids at low copy number; rop
   6492..6591    +  misc_feature   bom (fragment): basis of mobility region from pBR322
   6597..6746    -  CDS            lacZα (fragment): LacZα fragment of β-galactosidase; lacZ fragment
   6746..6947    -  CDS            TcR (fragment): tetracycline efflux protein; tet; confers resistance to tetracycline
   6948..7046    +  CDS            env (fragment): murine leukemia virus gPr80 envelope polyprotein precursor; env; proteolytically cleaved into gp70SU and p15TM subunits
   7088..7604    +  LTR            5' LTR: 5' long terminal repeat from murine embryonic stem cell virus
   7668..8009    +  misc_feature   MESV Ψ: packaging signal of murine embryonic stem cell virus
   8076..8492    +  CDS            gag (truncated): truncated Moloney murine leukemia virus (MMLV) gag gene lacking the start codon
