[The description below was written by a language model from this plasmid's Addgene catalogue record and pLannotate feature annotations shown in this document.]
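Description:
pMSCV-FKBP-TRIF(pLxIS) S209A is a gammaretroviral expression vector built on the pMSCV-IRES-GFP backbone, intended for stable delivery of a mutant TRIF fragment into mammalian cells by retroviral transduction. The 8.5 kb plasmid is maintained in E. coli through a high-copy ColE1/pUC-type origin and selected with ampicillin via the β-lactamase gene. The remaining bacterial annotations (fragments of lacI, lacZα, rop, bom and a tetracycline resistance gene) are non-functional remnants of earlier cloning vectors. The viral portion consists of murine embryonic stem cell virus 5' and 3' LTRs, the MESV Ψ packaging signal and a truncated gag region lacking its start codon. Together these allow the transcript to be packaged into virions when the viral structural and enzymatic proteins are supplied in trans. No separate internal promoter is annotated, so expression in transduced cells would be driven from the 5' LTR.

The payload, cloned between BglII and NotI, encodes residues 1-222 of mouse TRIF (Ticam1), the region containing the pLxIS motif, carrying an S209A substitution. It is fused at its N terminus to a 3xFLAG epitope and four tandem FKBP domains. The automated annotation labels only part of this tag array, marking one FLAG fragment and two FKBP-like segments. FKBP repeats are commonly used for ligand-induced oligomerization, although the record does not state how they are used here. Downstream, an EMCV IRES directs translation of EGFP from the same transcript, so transduced cells can be identified or sorted by fluorescence. The serine-to-alanine change presumably removes a phosphorylation site within the pLxIS motif, making this a loss-of-function comparator to a wild-type version in studies of interferon signalling, but the record describes it only as a mutant.
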