Addgene plasmid #221245: pMSCV-FKBP-TRIF(pLxIS) S209A
Purpose: Expression of mutant TRIF pLxIS domain (1-222) in mammalian cells by retroviral transduction
Depositing lab: Jonathan Kagan. Depositing organization: Boston Children's Hospital. Publication: pLxIS-containing domains are biochemically flexible regulators of interferons and metabolism. Landau LM, Chaudhary N, Tien YC, Rogozinska M, Joshi S, Yao C, Crowley J, Hullahalli K, Campbell IW, Waldor MK, Haigis M, Kagan JC. Mol Cell. 2024 Jul 11;84(13):2436-2454.e10. doi: 10.1016/j.molcel.2024.05.030. Epub 2024 Jun 25. PubMed 38925114.
Backbone
  Vector backbone: pMSCV-IRES-GFP
  Vector type: Retroviral
Growth in bacteria
  Bacterial resistance: Ampicillin, 100 μg/mL
  Growth temperature: 37°C
  Growth strain: NEB Stable
  Copy number: High Copy
Gene/Insert
  Gene/Insert name: TRIF pLxIS domain (1-222)
  Species: M. musculus (mouse)
  Mutation: S209A
  Entrez Gene: Ticam1 (a.k.a. TICAM-1, TRIF)
  Tag / fusion protein: 3xFLAG-4xFKBP (N terminal on insert)
  Cloning method: Restriction Enzyme; 5′ cloning site BglII (not destroyed); 3′ cloning site NotI (not destroyed)
Terms and licenses: Academic/Nonprofit Terms; Industry Terms: Not Available to Industry
How to cite: pMSCV-FKBP-TRIF(pLxIS) S209A was a gift from Jonathan Kagan (Addgene plasmid # 221245 ; http://n2t.net/addgene:221245 ; RRID:Addgene_221245)
